>Addgene plasmid #136438 | pcDNA3-sPDGFRalpha-Fc | depositor full sequence | sequence record 263248 | pcDNA3-sPDGFRalpha-Fc sequence 7621 bps
GCTAGCGCCACCATGGGGACTTCCCATCCGGCGTTCCTGGTCTTAGGCTGTCTTCTCACAGGGCTGAGCC
TAATCCTCTGCCAGCTTTCATTACCCTCTATCCTTCCAAATGAAAATGAAAAGGTTGTGCAGCTGAATTC
ATCCTTTTCTCTGAGATGCTTTGGGGAGAGTGAAGTGAGCTGGCAGTACCCCATGTCTGAAGAAGAGAGC
TCCGATGTGGAAATCAGAAATGAAGAAAACAACAGCGGCCTTTTTGTGACGGTCTTGGAAGTGAGCAGTG
CCTCGGCGGCCCACACAGGGTTGTACACTTGCTATTACAACCACACTCAGACAGAAGAGAATGAGCTTGA
AGGCAGGCACATTTACATCTATGTGCCAGACCCAGATGTAGCCTTTGTACCTCTAGGAATGACGGATTAT
TTAGTCATCGTGGAGGATGATGATTCTGCCATTATACCTTGTCGCACAACTGATCCCGAGACTCCTGTAA
CCTTACACAACAGTGAGGGGGTGGTACCTGCCTCCTATGACAGCAGACAGGGCTTTAATGGGACCTTCAC
TGTAGGGCCCTATATCTGTGAGGCCACCGTCAAAGGAAAGAAGTTCCAGACCATCCCATTTAATGTTTAT
GCTTTAAAAGCAACATCAGAGCTGGATCTAGAAATGGAAGCTCTTAAAACCGTGTATAAGTCAGGGGAAA
CGATTGTGGTCACCTGTGCTGTTTTTAACAATGAGGTGGTTGACCTTCAATGGACTTACCCTGGAGAAGT
GAAAGGCAAAGGCATCACAATGCTGGAAGAAATCAAAGTCCCATCCATCAAATTGGTGTACACTTTGACG
GTCCCCGAGGCCACGGTGAAAGACAGTGGAGATTACGAATGTGCTGCCCGCCAGGCTACCAGGGAGGTCA
AAGAAATGAAGAAAGTCACTATTTCTGTCCATGAGAAAGGTTTCATTGAAATCAAACCCACCTTCAGCCA
GTTGGAAGCTGTCAACCTGCATGAAGTCAAACATTTTGTTGTAGAGGTGCGGGCCTACCCACCTCCCAGG
ATATCCTGGCTGAAAAACAATCTGACTCTGATTGAAAATCTCACTGAGATCACCACTGATGTGGAAAAGA
TTCAGGAAATAAGGTATCGAAGCAAATTAAAGCTGATCCGTGCTAAGGAAGAAGACAGTGGCCATTATAC
TATTGTAGCTCAAAATGAAGATGCTGTGAAGAGCTATACTTTTGAACTGTTAACTCAAGTTCCTTCATCC
ATTCTGGACTTGGTCGATGATCACCATGGCTCAACTGGGGGACAGACCGTACGGTGCACAGCTGAAGGCA
CGCCGCTTCCTGATATTGAGTGGATGATATGCAAAGATATTAAGAAATGTAATAATGAAACTTCCTGGAC
TATTTTGGCCAACAATGTCTCAAACATCATCACGGAGATCCACTCCCGAGACAGGAGTACCGTGGAGGGC
CGTGTGACTTTCGCCAAAGTGGAGGAGACCATCGCCGTGCGATGCCTGGCTAAGAATCTCCTTGGAGCTG
AGAACCGAGAGCTGAAGCTGGTGGCTCCCACCCTGCGTTCTGAAGGTGGAGGATCCGACAAAACTCACAC
ATGCCCACCGTGCCCAGCACCTGAACTCCTGGGGGGACCGTCAGTCTTCCTCTTCCCCCCAAAACCCAAG
GACACCCTCATGATCTCCCGGACCCCTGAGGTCACATGCGTGGTGGTGGACGTGAGCCACGAAGACCCTG
AGGTCAAGTTCAACTGGTACGTGGACGGCGTGGAGGTGCATAATGCCAAGACAAAGCCGCGGGAGGAGCA
GTACAACAGCACGTACCGTGTGGTCAGCGTCCTCACCGTCCTGCACCAGGACTGGCTGAATGGCAAGGAG
TACAAGTGCAAGGTCTCCAACAAAGCCCTCCCAGCCCCCATCGAGAAAACCATCTCCAAAGCCAAAGGGC
AGCCCCGAGAACCACAGGTGTACACCCTGCCCCCATCCCGGGAGGAGATGACCAAGAACCAGGTCAGCCT
GACCTGCCTGGTCAAAGGCTTCTATCCCAGCGACATCGCCGTGGAGTGGGAGAGCAATGGGCAGCCGGAG
AACAACTACAAGACCACGCCTCCCGTGCTGGACTCCGACGGCTCCTTCTTCCTCTACAGCAAGCTCACCG
TGGACAAGAGCAGGTGGCAGCAGGGGAACGTCTTCTCATGCTCCGTGATGCACGAGGCTCTGCACAACCA
CTACACGCAGAAGAGCCTCTCCCTGTCTCCGGGTAAATGATAACTCGAGTCTAGAGGGCCCGTTTAAACC
CGCTGATCAGCCTCGACTGTGCCTTCTAGTTGCCAGCCATCTGTTGTTTGCCCCTCCCCCGTGCCTTCCT
TGACCCTGGAAGGTGCCACTCCCACTGTCCTTTCCTAATAAAATGAGGAAATTGCATCGCATTGTCTGAG
TAGGTGTCATTCTATTCTGGGGGGTGGGGTGGGGCAGGACAGCAAGGGGGAGGATTGGGAAGACAATAGC
AGGCATGCTGGGGATGCGGTGGGCTCTATGGCTTCTGAGGCGGAAAGAACCAGCTGGGGCTCTAGGGGGT
ATCCCC
[124 nt withheld, positions 2597-2720]
C
[91 nt withheld, positions 2722-2812]
A
[49 nt withheld, positions 2814-2862]
CCTTTGACGTTGGAGTCCACGTTCTTT
[37 nt withheld, positions 2890-2926]
ACCCTATCTCGGTCTATTCTTTTGATTTATAAGGGATTTTGCCGATTTCGGCCTATTGGTTAAAAAATGA
GCTGATTTAACAAAAATTTAACGCGAATTAATTCTGTGGAATGTGTGTCAGTTAGGGTGTGGAAAGTCCC
CAGGCTCCCCAGCAGGCAGAAGTATGCAAAGCATGCATCTCAATTAGTCAGCAACCAGGTGTGGAAAGTC
CCCAGGCTCCCCAGCAGGCAGAAGTATGCAAAGCATGCATCTCAATTAGTCAGCAACCATAGTCCCGCCC
CTAACTCCGCCCATCCCGCCCCTAACTCCGCCCAGTTCCGCCCATTCTCCGCCCCATGGCTGACTAATTT
TTTTTATTTATGCAGAGGCCGAGGCCGCCTCTGCCTCTGAGCTATTCCAGAAGTAGTGAGGAGGCTTTTT
TGGAGGCCTAGGCTTTTGCAAAAAGCTCCCGGGAGCTTGTATATCCATTTTCGGATCTGATCAAGAGACA
GGATGAGGATCGTTTCGCATGATTGAACAAGATGGATTGCACGCAGGTTCTCCGGCCGCTTGGGTGGAGA
GGCTATTCGGCTATGACTGGGCACAACAGACAATCGGCTGCTCTGATGCCGCCGTGTTCCGGCTGTCAGC
GCAGGGGCGCCCGGTTCTTTTTGTCAAGACCGACCTGTCCGGTGCCCTGAATGAACTGCAGGACGAGGCA
GCGCGGCTATCGTGGCTGGCCACGACGGGCGTTCCTTGCGCAGCTGTGCTCGACGTTGTCACTGAAGCGG
GAAGGGACTGGCTGCTATTGGGCGAAGTGCCGGGGCAGGATCTCCTGTCATCTCACCTTGCTCCTGCCGA
GAAAGTATCCATCATGGCTGATGCAATGCGGCGGCTGCATACGCTTGATCCGGCTACCTGCCCATTCGAC
CACCAAGCGAAACATCGCATCGAGCGAGCACGTACTCGGATGGAAGCCGGTCTTGTCGATCAGGATGATC
TGGACGAAGAGCATCAGGGGCTCGCGCCAGCCGAACTGTTCGCCAGGCTCAAGGCGCGCATGCCCGACGG
CGAGGATCTCGTCGTGACCCATGGCGATGCCTGCTTGCCGAATATCATGGTGGAAAATGGCCGCTTTTCT
GGATTCATCGACTGTGGCCGGCTGGGTGTGGCGGACCGCTATCAGGACATAGCGTTGGCTACCCGTGATA
TTGCTGAAGAGCTTGGCGGCGAATGGGCTGACCGCTTCCTCGTGCTTTACGGTATCGCCGCTCCCGATTC
GCAGCGCATCGCCTTCTATCGCCTTCTTGACGAGTTCTTCTGAGCGGGACTCTGGGGTTCGAAATGACCG
ACCAAGCGACGCCCAACCTGCCATCACGAGATTTCGATTCCACCGCCGCCTTCTATGAAAGGTTGGGCTT
CGGAATCGTTTTCCGGGACGCCGGCTGGATGATCCTCCAGCGCGGGGATCTCATGCTGGAGTTCTTCGCC
CACCCCAACTTGTTTATTGCAGCTTATAATGGTTACAAATAAAGCAATAGCATCACAAATTTCACAAATA
AAGCATTTTTTTCACTGCATTCTAGTTGTGGTTTGTCCAAACTCATCAATGTATCTTATCATGTCTGTAT
ACCGTCGACCTCTAGCTAGAGCTTGGCGTAATCATGGTCATAGCTGTTTCCTGTGTGAAATTGTTATCCG
CTCACAATTCCACACAACATACGAGCCGGAAGCATAAAGTGTAAAGCCTGGGGTGCCTAATGAGTGAGCT
AACTCACATTAATTGCGTTGCGCTCACTGCCCGCTTTCCAGTCGGGAAACCTGTCGTGCCAGCTGCATTA
ATGAATCGGCCAACGCGCGGGGAGAGGCGGTTTGCGTATTGGGCGCTCTTCCGCTTCCTCGCTCACTGAC
TCGCTGCGCTCGGTCGTTCGGCTGCGGCGAGCGGTATCAGCTCACTCAAAGGCGGTAATACGGTTATCCA
CAGAATCAGGGGATAACGCAGGAAAGAACATGTGAGCAAAAGGCCAGCAAAAGGCCAGGAACCGTAAAAA
GGCCGCGTTGCTGGCGTTTTTCCATAGGCTCCGCCCCCCTGACGAGCATCACAAAAATCGACGCTCAAGT
CAGAGGTGGCGAAACCCGACAGGACTATAAAGATACCAGGCGTTTCCCCCTGGAAGCTCCCTCGTGCGCT
CTCCTGTTCCGACCCTGCCGCTTACCGGATACCTGTCCGCCTTTCTCCCTTCGGGAAGCGTGGCGCTTTC
TCATAGCTCACGCTGTAGGTATCTCAGTTCGGTGTAGGTCGTTCGCTCCAAGCTGGGCTGTGTGCACGAA
CCCCCCGTTCAGCCCGACCGCTGCGCCTTATCCGGTAACTATCGTCTTGAGTCCAACCCGGTAAGACACG
ACTTATCGCCACTGGCAGCAGCCACTGGTAACAGGATTAGCAGAGCGAGGTATGTAGGCGGTGCTACAGA
GTTCTTGAAGTGGTGGCCTAACTACGGCTACACTAGAAGAACAGTATTTGGTATCTGCGCTCTGCTGAAG
CCAGTTACCTTCGGAAAAAGAGTTGGTAGCTCTTGATCCGGCAAACAAACCACCGCTGGTAGCGGTTTTT
TTGTTTGCAAGCAGCAGATTACGCGCAGAAAAAAAGGATCTCAAGAAGATCCTTTGATCTTTTCTACGGG
GTCTGACGCTCAGTGGAACGAAAACTCACGTTAAGGGATTTTGGTCATGAGATTATCAAAAAGGATCTTC
ACCTAGATCCTTTTAAATTAAAAATGAAGTTTTAAATCAATCTAAAGTATATATGAGTAAACTTGGTCTG
ACAGTTACCAATGCTTAATCAGTGAGGCACCTATCTCAGCGATCTGTCTATTTCGTTCATCCATAGTTGC
CTGACTCCCCGTCGTGTAGATAACTACGATACGGGAGGGCTTACCATCTGGCCCCAGTGCTGCAATGATA
CCGCGAGACCCACGCTCACCGGCTCCAGATTTATCAGCAATAAACCAGCCAGCCGGAAGGGCCGAGCGCA
GAAGTGGTCCTGCAACTTTATCCGCCTCCATCCAGTCTATTAATTGTTGCCGGGAAGCTAGAGTAAGTAG
TTCGCCAGTTAATAGTTTGCGCAACGTTGTTGCCATTGCTACAGGCATCGTGGTGTCACGCTCGTCGTTT
GGTATGGCTTCATTCAGCTCCGGTTCCCAACGATCAAGGCGAGTTACATGATCCCCCATGTTGTGCAAAA
AAGCGGTTAGCTCCTTCGGTCCTCCGATCGTTGTCAGAAGTAAGTTGGCCGCAGTGTTATCACTCATGGT
TATGGCAGCACTGCATAATTCTCTTACTGTCATGCCATCCGTAAGATGCTTTTCTGTGACTGGTGAGTAC
TCAACCAAGTCATTCTGAGAATAGTGTATGCGGCGACCGAGTTGCTCTTGCCCGGCGTCAATACGGGATA
ATACCGCGCCACATAGCAGAACTTTAAAAGTGCTCATCATTGGAAAACGTTCTTCGGGGCGAAAACTCTC
AAGGATCTTACCGCTGTTGAGATCCAGTTCGATGTAACCCACTCGTGCACCCAACTGATCTTCAGCATCT
TTTACTTTCACCAGCGTTTCTGGGTGAGCAAAAACAGGAAGGCAAAATGCCGCAAAAAAGGGAATAAGGG
CGACACGGAAATGTTGAATACTCATACTCTTCCTTTTTCAATATTATTGAAGCATTTATCAGGGTTATTG
TCTCATGAGCGGATACATATTTGAATGTATTTAGAAAAATAAACAAATAGGGGTTCCGCGCACATTTCCC
CGAAAAGTGCCACCTGACGTCGACGGATCGGGAGATCTCCCGATCCCCTATGGTGCACTCTCAGTACAAT
CTGCTCTGATGCCGCATAGTTAAGCCAGTATCTGCTCCCTGCTTGTGTGTTGGAGGTCGCTGAGTAGTGC
GCGAGCAAAATTTAAGCTACAACAAGGCAAGGCTTGACCGACAATTGCATGAAGAATCTGCTTAGGGTTA
GGCGTTTTGCGCTGCTTCGCGATGTACGGGCCAGATATACGCGTTGACATTGATTATTGACTAGTTATTA
ATAGTAATCAATTACGGGGTCATTAGTTCATAGCCCATATATGGAGTTCCGCGTTACATAACTTACGGTA
AATGGCCCGCCTGGCTGACCGCCCAACGACCCCCGCCCATTGACGTCAATAATGACGTATGTTCCCATAG
TAACGCCAATAGGGACTTTCCATTGACGTCAATGGGTGGAGTATTTACGGTAAACTGCCCACTTGGCAGT
ACATCAAGTGTATCATATGCCAAGTACGCCCCCTATTGACGTCAATGACGGTAAATGGCCCGCCTGGCAT
TATGCCCAGTACATGACCTTATGGGACTTTCCTACTTGGCAGTACATCTACGTATTAGTCATCGCTATTA
CCATGGTGATGCGGTTTTGGCAGTACATCAATGGGCGTGGATAGCGGTTTGACTCACGGGGATTTCCAAG
TCTCCACCCCATTGACGTCAATGGGAGTTTGTTTTGGCACCAAAATCAACGGGACTTTCCAAAATGTCGT
AACAACTCCGCCCCATTGACGCAAATGGGCGGTAGGCGTGTACGGTGGGAGGTCTATATAAGCAGAGCTC
TCTGGCTAACTAGAGAACCCACTGCTTACTGGCTTATCGAAATTAATACGACTCACTATAGGGAGACCCA
AGCTG
Features (pLannotate 1.2.2; 21 found; start..end, strand, type, name):
     13..1584    +  CDS            PDGFRA (fragment): PGFRA_HUMAN - Also known as PDGFR2, RHEPDGFRA. Experimental evidence at protein level: Swiss-Prot protein existence level 1. Tyrosine-protein kinase that acts as a cell-surface receptor for PDGFA, PDGFB and PDGFC and plays an essential role in the regulation of embryonic development, cell proliferation, survival and chemotaxis. Depending on the context, promotes or inhibits cell proliferation and cell migration. Plays an important role in the differentiation of bone marrow-derived mesenchymal stem cells. Required for normal skeleton development and cephalic closure during embryonic development
   1597..2277    +  CDS            IGHG1 (fragment): IGHG1_HUMAN - Experimental evidence at protein level: Swiss-Prot protein existence level 1. Constant region of immunoglobulin heavy chains. Immunoglobulins, also known as antibodies, are membrane-bound or secreted glycoproteins produced by B lymphocytes. In the recognition phase of humoral immunity, the membrane-bound immunoglobulins serve as receptors which, upon binding of a specific antigen, trigger the clonal expansion and differentiation of B lymphocytes into immunoglobulins- secreting plasma cells. Secreted immunoglobulins mediate the effector phase of humoral immunity, which results in
   2327..2551    +  polyA_signal   bGH poly(A) signal: bovine growth hormone polyadenylation signal
   2555..2576    +  promoter       SV40 promoter (fragment): SV40 enhancer and early promoter
   2597..3025    +  rep_origin     f1 ori (sequence partly withheld): f1 bacteriophage origin of replication; arrow indicates direction of (+) strand synthesis
   3039..3368    +  promoter       SV40 promoter: SV40 enhancer and early promoter
   3435..4226    +  CDS            neo: KKA2_KLEPN - Also known as kan, nptII. Experimental evidence at protein level: Swiss-Prot protein existence level 1. Resistance to kanamycin, neomycin, paromomycin, ribostamycin, butirosin and gentamicin B. From Klebsiella pneumoniae.
   4250..4408    +  CDS            ble (fragment): BLE_KLEPN - Experimental evidence at protein level: Swiss-Prot protein existence level 1. Binding protein with a strong affinity to the bleomycin family of antibiotics. Binds to CL990; an antimitotic-antibiotic compound. From Klebsiella pneumoniae.
   4403..4524    +  polyA_signal   SV40 poly(A) signal: SV40 polyadenylation signal
   4597..4613    -  protein_bind   lac operator: The lac repressor binds to the lac operator to inhibit transcription in E. coli. This inhibition can be relieved by adding lactose or isopropyl-β-D-thiogalactopyranoside (IPTG). lac repressor encoded by lacI
   4621..4651    -  promoter       lac promoter: promoter for the E. coli lac operon
   4666..4687    -  protein_bind   CAP binding site: CAP binding activates transcription in the presence of cAMP. E. coli catabolite activator protein
   4700..4792    -  CDS            lacI (fragment): lac repressor; lacI; The lac repressor binds to the lac operator to inhibit transcription in E. coli. This inhibition can be relieved by adding lactose or isopropyl-β-D-thiogalactopyranoside (IPTG).
   4975..5560    -  rep_origin     ori: high-copy-number ColE1/pMB1/pBR322/pUC origin of replication
   5731..6591    -  CDS            AmpR: β-lactamase; bla; confers resistance to ampicillin, carbenicillin, and related antibiotics
   6592..6696    -  promoter       AmpR promoter: bla
   6755..6807    -  misc_feature   bom (fragment): basis of mobility region from pBR322
   6962..7341    +  enhancer       CMV enhancer: human cytomegalovirus immediate early enhancer
   7342..7545    +  promoter       CMV promoter: human cytomegalovirus (CMV) immediate early promoter
   7541..7574    +  LTR            5' LTR (truncated) (fragment): truncated 5' long terminal repeat (LTR) from HIV-1
   7590..7608    +  promoter       T7 promoter: promoter for bacteriophage T7 RNA polymerase
