>Addgene plasmid #136438 | pcDNA3-sPDGFRalpha-Fc | addgene full sequence | sequence record 271697 | Addgene NGS Result
GACATTGATTATTGACTAGTTATTAATAGTAATCAATTACGGGGTCATTAGTTCATAGCCCATATATGGA
GTTCCGCGTTACATAACTTACGGTAAATGGCCCGCCTGGCTGACCGCCCAACGACCCCCGCCCATTGACG
TCAATAATGACGTATGTTCCCATAGTAACGCCAATAGGGACTTTCCATTGACGTCAATGGGTGGAGTATT
TACGGTAAACTGCCCACTTGGCAGTACATCAAGTGTATCATATGCCAAGTACGCCCCCTATTGACGTCAA
TGACGGTAAATGGCCCGCCTGGCATTATGCCCAGTACATGACCTTATGGGACTTTCCTACTTGGCAGTAC
ATCTACGTATTAGTCATCGCTATTACCATGGTGATGCGGTTTTGGCAGTACATCAATGGGCGTGGATAGC
GGTTTGACTCACGGGGATTTCCAAGTCTCCACCCCATTGACGTCAATGGGAGTTTGTTTTGGCACCAAAA
TCAACGGGACTTTCCAAAATGTCGTAACAACTCCGCCCCATTGACGCAAATGGGCGGTAGGCGTGTACGG
TGGGAGGTCTATATAAGCAGAGCTCTCTGGCTAACTAGAGAACCCACTGCTTACTGGCTTATCGAAATTA
ATACGACTCACTATAGGGAGACCCAAGCTGGCTAGCGCCACCATGGGGACTTCCCATCCGGCGTTCCTGG
TCTTAGGCTGTCTTCTCACAGGGCTGAGCCTAATCCTCTGCCAGCTTTCATTACCCTCTATCCTTCCAAA
TGAAAATGAAAAGGTTGTGCAGCTGAATTCATCCTTTTCTCTGAGATGCTTTGGGGAGAGTGAAGTGAGC
TGGCAGTACCCCATGTCTGAAGAAGAGAGCTCCGATGTGGAAATCAGAAATGAAGAAAACAACAGCGGCC
TTTTTGTGACGGTCTTGGAAGTGAGCAGTGCCTCGGCGGCCCACACAGGGTTGTACACTTGCTATTACAA
CCACACTCAGACAGAAGAGAATGAGCTTGAAGGCAGGCACATTTACATCTATGTGCCAGACCCAGATGTA
GCCTTTGTACCTCTAGGAATGACGGATTATTTAGTCATCGTGGAGGATGATGATTCTGCCATTATACCTT
GTCGCACAACTGATCCCGAGACTCCTGTAACCTTACACAACAGTGAGGGGGTGGTACCTGCCTCCTATGA
CAGCAGACAGGGCTTTAATGGGACCTTCACTGTAGGGCCCTATATCTGTGAGGCCACCGTCAAAGGAAAG
AAGTTCCAGACCATCCCATTTAATGTTTATGCTTTAAAAGCAACATCAGAGCTGGATCTAGAAATGGAAG
CTCTTAAAACCGTGTATAAGTCAGGGGAAACGATTGTGGTCACCTGTGCTGTTTTTAACAATGAGGTGGT
TGACCTTCAATGGACTTACCCTGGAGAAGTGAAAGGCAAAGGCATCACAATGCTGGAAGAAATCAAAGTC
CCATCCATCAAATTGGTGTACACTTTGACGGTCCCCGAGGCCACGGTGAAAGACAGTGGAGATTACGAAT
GTGCTGCCCGCCAGGCTACCAGGGAGGTCAAAGAAATGAAGAAAGTCACTATTTCTGTCCATGAGAAAGG
TTTCATTGAAATCAAACCCACCTTCAGCCAGTTGGAAGCTGTCAACCTGCATGAAGTCAAACATTTTGTT
GTAGAGGTGCGGGCCTACCCACCTCCCAGGATATCCTGGCTGAAAAACAATCTGACTCTGATTGAAAATC
TCACTGAGATCACCACTGATGTGGAAAAGATTCAGGAAATAAGGTATCGAAGCAAATTAAAGCTGATCCG
TGCTAAGGAAGAAGACAGTGGCCATTATACTATTGTAGCTCAAAATGAAGATGCTGTGAAGAGCTATACT
TTTGAACTGTTAACTCAAGTTCCTTCATCCATTCTGGACTTGGTCGATGATCACCATGGCTCAACTGGGG
GACAGACGGTGAGGTGCACAGCTGAAGGCACGCCGCTTCCTGATATTGAGTGGATGATATGCAAAGATAT
TAAGAAATGTAATAATGAAACTTCCTGGACTATTTTGGCCAACAATGTCTCAAACATCATCACGGAGATC
CACTCCCGAGACAGGAGTACCGTGGAGGGCCGTGTGACTTTCGCCAAAGTGGAGGAGACCATCGCCGTGC
GATGCCTGGCTAAGAATCTCCTTGGAGCTGAGAACCGAGAGCTGAAGCTGGTGGCTCCCACCCTGCGTTC
TGAAGGTGGAGGATCCGACAAAACTCACACATGCCCACCGTGCCCAGCACCTGAACTCCTGGGGGGACCG
TCAGTCTTCCTCTTCCCCCCAAAACCCAAGGACACCCTCATGATCTCCCGGACCCCTGAGGTCACATGCG
TGGTGGTGGACGTGAGCCACGAAGACCCTGAGGTCAAGTTCAACTGGTACGTGGACGGCGTGGAGGTGCA
TAATGCCAAGACAAAGCCGCGGGAGGAGCAGTACAACAGCACGTACCGTGTGGTCAGCGTCCTCACCGTC
CTGCACCAGGACTGGCTGAATGGCAAGGAGTACAAGTGCAAGGTCTCCAACAAAGCCCTCCCAGCCCCCA
TCGAGAAAACCATCTCCAAAGCCAAAGGGCAGCCCCGAGAACCACAGGTGTACACCCTGCCCCCATCCCG
GGAGGAGATGACCAAGAACCAGGTCAGCCTGACCTGCCTGGTCAAAGGCTTCTATCCCAGCGACATCGCC
GTGGAGTGGGAGAGCAATGGGCAGCCGGAGAACAACTACAAGACCACGCCTCCCGTGCTGGACTCCGACG
GCTCCTTCTTCCTCTACAGCAAGCTCACCGTGGACAAGAGCAGGTGGCAGCAGGGGAACGTCTTCTCATG
CTCCGTGATGCACGAGGCTCTGCACAACCACTACACGCAGAAGAGCCTCTCCCTGTCTCCGGGTAAATGA
TAACTCGAGTCTAGAGGGCCCGTTTAAACCCGCTGATCAGCCTCGACTGTGCCTTCTAGTTGCCAGCCAT
CTGTTGTTTGCCCCTCCCCCGTGCCTTCCTTGACCCTGGAAGGTGCCACTCCCACTGTCCTTTCCTAATA
AAATGAGGAAATTGCATCGCATTGTCTGAGTAGGTGTCATTCTATTCTGGGGGGTGGGGTGGGGCAGGAC
AGCAAGGGGGAGGATTGGGAAGACAATAGCAGGCATGCTGGGGATGCGGTGGGCTCTATGGCTTCTGAGG
CGGAAAGAACCAGCTGGGGCTCTAGGGGGTATCCCC
[124 nt withheld, positions 3257-3380]
C
[91 nt withheld, positions 3382-3472]
A
[49 nt withheld, positions 3474-3522]
CCTTTGACGTTGGAGTCCACGTTCTTT
[37 nt withheld, positions 3550-3586]
ACCCTATCTCGGTCTATTCTTTTGATTTATAAGGGATTTTGCCGATTTCGGCCTATTGGTTAAAAAATGA
GCTGATTTAACAAAAATTTAACGCGAATTAATTCTGTGGAATGTGTGTCAGTTAGGGTGTGGAAAGTCCC
CAGGCTCCCCAGCAGGCAGAAGTATGCAAAGCATGCATCTCAATTAGTCAGCAACCAGGTGTGGAAAGTC
CCCAGGCTCCCCAGCAGGCAGAAGTATGCAAAGCATGCATCTCAATTAGTCAGCAACCATAGTCCCGCCC
CTAACTCCGCCCATCCCGCCCCTAACTCCGCCCAGTTCCGCCCATTCTCCGCCCCATGGCTGACTAATTT
TTTTTATTTATGCAGAGGCCGAGGCCGCCTCTGCCTCTGAGCTATTCCAGAAGTAGTGAGGAGGCTTTTT
TGGAGGCCTAGGCTTTTGCAAAAAGCTCCCGGGAGCTTGTATATCCATTTTCGGATCTGATCAAGAGACA
GGATGAGGATCGTTTCGCATGATTGAACAAGATGGATTGCACGCAGGTTCTCCGGCCGCTTGGGTGGAGA
GGCTATTCGGCTATGACTGGGCACAACAGACAATCGGCTGCTCTGATGCCGCCGTGTTCCGGCTGTCAGC
GCAGGGGCGCCCGGTTCTTTTTGTCAAGACCGACCTGTCCGGTGCCCTGAATGAACTGCAGGACGAGGCA
GCGCGGCTATCGTGGCTGGCCACGACGGGCGTTCCTTGCGCAGCTGTGCTCGACGTTGTCACTGAAGCGG
GAAGGGACTGGCTGCTATTGGGCGAAGTGCCGGGGCAGGATCTCCTGTCATCTCACCTTGCTCCTGCCGA
GAAAGTATCCATCATGGCTGATGCAATGCGGCGGCTGCATACGCTTGATCCGGCTACCTGCCCATTCGAC
CACCAAGCGAAACATCGCATCGAGCGAGCACGTACTCGGATGGAAGCCGGTCTTGTCGATCAGGATGATC
TGGACGAAGAGCATCAGGGGCTCGCGCCAGCCGAACTGTTCGCCAGGCTCAAGGCGCGCATGCCCGACGG
CGAGGATCTCGTCGTGACCCATGGCGATGCCTGCTTGCCGAATATCATGGTGGAAAATGGCCGCTTTTCT
GGATTCATCGACTGTGGCCGGCTGGGTGTGGCGGACCGCTATCAGGACATAGCGTTGGCTACCCGTGATA
TTGCTGAAGAGCTTGGCGGCGAATGGGCTGACCGCTTCCTCGTGCTTTACGGTATCGCCGCTCCCGATTC
GCAGCGCATCGCCTTCTATCGCCTTCTTGACGAGTTCTTCTGAGCGGGACTCTGGGGTTCGAAATGACCG
ACCAAGCGACGCCCAACCTGCCATCACGAGATTTCGATTCCACCGCCGCCTTCTATGAAAGGTTGGGCTT
CGGAATCGTTTTCCGGGACGCCGGCTGGATGATCCTCCAGCGCGGGGATCTCATGCTGGAGTTCTTCGCC
CACCCCAACTTGTTTATTGCAGCTTATAATGGTTACAAATAAAGCAATAGCATCACAAATTTCACAAATA
AAGCATTTTTTTCACTGCATTCTAGTTGTGGTTTGTCCAAACTCATCAATGTATCTTATCATGTCTGTAT
ACCGTCGACCTCTAGCTAGAGCTTGGCGTAATCATGGTCATAGCTGTTTCCTGTGTGAAATTGTTATCCG
CTCACAATTCCACACAACATACGAGCCGGAAGCATAAAGTGTAAAGCCTGGGGTGCCTAATGAGTGAGCT
AACTCACATTAATTGCGTTGCGCTCACTGCCCGCTTTCCAGTCGGGAAACCTGTCGTGCCAGCTGCATTA
ATGAATCGGCCAACGCGCGGGGAGAGGCGGTTTGCGTATTGGGCGCTCTTCCGCTTCCTCGCTCACTGAC
TCGCTGCGCTCGGTCGTTCGGCTGCGGCGAGCGGTATCAGCTCACTCAAAGGCGGTAATACGGTTATCCA
CAGAATCAGGGGATAACGCAGGAAAGAACATGTGAGCAAAAGGCCAGCAAAAGGCCAGGAACCGTAAAAA
GGCCGCGTTGCTGGCGTTTTTCCATAGGCTCCGCCCCCCTGACGAGCATCACAAAAATCGACGCTCAAGT
CAGAGGTGGCGAAACCCGACAGGACTATAAAGATACCAGGCGTTTCCCCCTGGAAGCTCCCTCGTGCGCT
CTCCTGTTCCGACCCTGCCGCTTACCGGATACCTGTCCGCCTTTCTCCCTTCGGGAAGCGTGGCGCTTTC
TCATAGCTCACGCTGTAGGTATCTCAGTTCGGTGTAGGTCGTTCGCTCCAAGCTGGGCTGTGTGCACGAA
CCCCCCGTTCAGCCCGACCGCTGCGCCTTATCCGGTAACTATCGTCTTGAGTCCAACCCGGTAAGACACG
ACTTATCGCCACTGGCAGCAGCCACTGGTAACAGGATTAGCAGAGCGAGGTATGTAGGCGGTGCTACAGA
GTTCTTGAAGTGGTGGCCTAACTACGGCTACACTAGAAGAACAGTATTTGGTATCTGCGCTCTGCTGAAG
CCAGTTACCTTCGGAAAAAGAGTTGGTAGCTCTTGATCCGGCAAACAAACCACCGCTGGTAGCGGTGGTT
TTTTTGTTTGCAAGCAGCAGATTACGCGCAGAAAAAAAGGATCTCAAGAAGATCCTTTGATCTTTTCTAC
GGGGTCTGACGCTCAGTGGAACGAAAACTCACGTTAAGGGATTTTGGTCATGAGATTATCAAAAAGGATC
TTCACCTAGATCCTTTTAAATTAAAAATGAAGTTTTAAATCAATCTAAAGTATATATGAGTAAACTTGGT
CTGACAGTTACCAATGCTTAATCAGTGAGGCACCTATCTCAGCGATCTGTCTATTTCGTTCATCCATAGT
TGCCTGACTCCCCGTCGTGTAGATAACTACGATACGGGAGGGCTTACCATCTGGCCCCAGTGCTGCAATG
ATACCGCGAGACCCACGCTCACCGGCTCCAGATTTATCAGCAATAAACCAGCCAGCCGGAAGGGCCGAGC
GCAGAAGTGGTCCTGCAACTTTATCCGCCTCCATCCAGTCTATTAATTGTTGCCGGGAAGCTAGAGTAAG
TAGTTCGCCAGTTAATAGTTTGCGCAACGTTGTTGCCATTGCTACAGGCATCGTGGTGTCACGCTCGTCG
TTTGGTATGGCTTCATTCAGCTCCGGTTCCCAACGATCAAGGCGAGTTACATGATCCCCCATGTTGTGCA
AAAAAGCGGTTAGCTCCTTCGGTCCTCCGATCGTTGTCAGAAGTAAGTTGGCCGCAGTGTTATCACTCAT
GGTTATGGCAGCACTGCATAATTCTCTTACTGTCATGCCATCCGTAAGATGCTTTTCTGTGACTGGTGAG
TACTCAACCAAGTCATTCTGAGAATAGTGTATGCGGCGACCGAGTTGCTCTTGCCCGGCGTCAATACGGG
ATAATACCGCGCCACATAGCAGAACTTTAAAAGTGCTCATCATTGGAAAACGTTCTTCGGGGCGAAAACT
CTCAAGGATCTTACCGCTGTTGAGATCCAGTTCGATGTAACCCACTCGTGCACCCAACTGATCTTCAGCA
TCTTTTACTTTCACCAGCGTTTCTGGGTGAGCAAAAACAGGAAGGCAAAATGCCGCAAAAAAGGGAATAA
GGGCGACACGGAAATGTTGAATACTCATACTCTTCCTTTTTCAATATTATTGAAGCATTTATCAGGGTTA
TTGTCTCATGAGCGGATACATATTTGAATGTATTTAGAAAAATAAACAAATAGGGGTTCCGCGCACATTT
CCCCGAAAAGTGCCACCTGACGTCGACGGATCGGGAGATCTCCCGATCCCCTATGGTGCACTCTCAGTAC
AATCTGCTCTGATGCCGCATAGTTAAGCCAGTATCTGCTCCCTGCTTGTGTGTTGGAGGTCGCTGAGTAG
TGCGCGAGCAAAATTTAAGCTACAACAAGGCAAGGCTTGACCGACAATTGCATGAAGAATCTGCTTAGGG
TTAGGCGTTTTGCGCTGCTTCGCGATGTACGGGCCAGATATACGCGTT
Features (pLannotate 1.2.2; 21 found; start..end, strand, type, name):
      1..380     +  enhancer       CMV enhancer: human cytomegalovirus immediate early enhancer
    381..584     +  promoter       CMV promoter: human cytomegalovirus (CMV) immediate early promoter
    580..613     +  LTR            5' LTR (truncated) (fragment): truncated 5' long terminal repeat (LTR) from HIV-1
    629..647     +  promoter       T7 promoter: promoter for bacteriophage T7 RNA polymerase
    673..2244    +  CDS            PDGFRA (fragment): PGFRA_HUMAN - Also known as PDGFR2, RHEPDGFRA. Experimental evidence at protein level: Swiss-Prot protein existence level 1. Tyrosine-protein kinase that acts as a cell-surface receptor for PDGFA, PDGFB and PDGFC and plays an essential role in the regulation of embryonic development, cell proliferation, survival and chemotaxis. Depending on the context, promotes or inhibits cell proliferation and cell migration. Plays an important role in the differentiation of bone marrow-derived mesenchymal stem cells. Required for normal skeleton development and cephalic closure during embryonic development
   2257..2937    +  CDS            IGHG1 (fragment): IGHG1_HUMAN - Experimental evidence at protein level: Swiss-Prot protein existence level 1. Constant region of immunoglobulin heavy chains. Immunoglobulins, also known as antibodies, are membrane-bound or secreted glycoproteins produced by B lymphocytes. In the recognition phase of humoral immunity, the membrane-bound immunoglobulins serve as receptors which, upon binding of a specific antigen, trigger the clonal expansion and differentiation of B lymphocytes into immunoglobulins- secreting plasma cells. Secreted immunoglobulins mediate the effector phase of humoral immunity, which results in
   2987..3211    +  polyA_signal   bGH poly(A) signal: bovine growth hormone polyadenylation signal
   3215..3236    +  promoter       SV40 promoter (fragment): SV40 enhancer and early promoter
   3257..3685    +  rep_origin     f1 ori (sequence partly withheld): f1 bacteriophage origin of replication; arrow indicates direction of (+) strand synthesis
   3699..4028    +  promoter       SV40 promoter: SV40 enhancer and early promoter
   4095..4886    +  CDS            neo: KKA2_KLEPN - Also known as kan, nptII. Experimental evidence at protein level: Swiss-Prot protein existence level 1. Resistance to kanamycin, neomycin, paromomycin, ribostamycin, butirosin and gentamicin B. From Klebsiella pneumoniae.
   4910..5068    +  CDS            ble (fragment): BLE_KLEPN - Experimental evidence at protein level: Swiss-Prot protein existence level 1. Binding protein with a strong affinity to the bleomycin family of antibiotics. Binds to CL990; an antimitotic-antibiotic compound. From Klebsiella pneumoniae.
   5063..5184    +  polyA_signal   SV40 poly(A) signal: SV40 polyadenylation signal
   5257..5273    -  protein_bind   lac operator: The lac repressor binds to the lac operator to inhibit transcription in E. coli. This inhibition can be relieved by adding lactose or isopropyl-β-D-thiogalactopyranoside (IPTG). lac repressor encoded by lacI
   5281..5311    -  promoter       lac promoter: promoter for the E. coli lac operon
   5326..5347    -  protein_bind   CAP binding site: CAP binding activates transcription in the presence of cAMP. E. coli catabolite activator protein
   5360..5452    -  CDS            lacI (fragment): lac repressor; lacI; The lac repressor binds to the lac operator to inhibit transcription in E. coli. This inhibition can be relieved by adding lactose or isopropyl-β-D-thiogalactopyranoside (IPTG).
   5635..6223    -  rep_origin     ori: high-copy-number ColE1/pMB1/pBR322/pUC origin of replication
   6394..7254    -  CDS            AmpR: β-lactamase; bla; confers resistance to ampicillin, carbenicillin, and related antibiotics
   7255..7359    -  promoter       AmpR promoter: bla
   7418..7470    -  misc_feature   bom (fragment): basis of mobility region from pBR322
