[The description below was written by a language model from this plasmid's Addgene catalogue record and pLannotate feature annotations shown in this document.]
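Description:
pcDNA3-sPDGFRalpha-Fc is a mammalian expression plasmid built on the Invitrogen pcDNA3.1(+) backbone, about 7.6 kb in total, that produces a soluble form of human platelet-derived growth factor receptor alpha. The insert, cloned between NheI and XhoI sites that both remain intact, encodes the receptor's extracellular domain (residues 1–524, so the native N-terminus is retained while the transmembrane and kinase regions are omitted). This is joined through a short GGGS linker to the Fc region of human IgG1 (Asp-221 to Lys-447). Transcription is driven by the CMV immediate-early enhancer and promoter and terminated by the bovine growth hormone polyadenylation signal. A T7 promoter sits just upstream of the coding sequence, as is standard for this backbone. The Fc moiety generally dimerises fusion partners and provides a convenient handle for capture or detection.

In bacteria the plasmid replicates from a high-copy ColE1/pUC-type origin and is selected with ampicillin through the bla gene; an f1 origin is also present. For mammalian cells, an SV40 early promoter drives a neomycin phosphotransferase cassette ending in an SV40 poly(A) signal, allowing G418 selection of stable lines. The two feature tables, one from the depositor's sequence and one from repository sequencing, show the same elements in the same order and differ only in numbering origin and by a few nucleotides in length. Short hits annotated as HIV-1 LTR, ble, lacI and bom fragments look like incidental backbone matches rather than functional parts. The associated publication concerns engineered receptors for human cytomegalovirus, suggesting use as a soluble receptor decoy or binding reagent, though the record states only the expression purpose.
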