Addgene plasmid #136438: pcDNA3-sPDGFRalpha-Fc
Purpose: Mammalian expression plasmid for soluble ectodomain of PDGFR-alpha fused to IgG1 Fc
Depositing lab: Erik Procko. Depositing organization: University of Illinois at Urbana-Champaign. Publication: Engineered receptors for human cytomegalovirus that are orthogonal to normal human biology. Park J, Gill KS, Aghajani AA, Heredia JD, Choi H, Oberstein A, Procko E. PLoS Pathog. 2020 Jun 19;16(6):e1008647. doi: 10.1371/journal.ppat.1008647. eCollection 2020 Jun. PubMed 32559251.
Backbone
  Vector backbone: pcDNA3.1(+)
  Backbone manufacturer: Invitrogen
  Backbone size w/o insert (bp): 5332
  Total vector size (bp): 7621
  Vector type: Mammalian Expression
  Selectable markers: Neomycin (select with G418)
Growth in bacteria
  Bacterial resistance: Ampicillin, 100 μg/mL
  Growth temperature: 37°C
  Growth strain: DH5alpha
  Copy number: High Copy
Gene/Insert
  Gene/Insert name: PDGFRalpha (alt names: PDGFRA; platelet-derived growth factor receptor alpha)
  Species: H. sapiens (human)
  Insert size (bp): 2289
  Mutation: Extracellular domain of PDGFR-alpha (a.a. 1-524)
  GenBank ID: NP_006197.1
  Entrez Gene: PDGFRA (a.k.a. CD140A, PDGFR-2, PDGFR2)
  Promoter: CMV
  Tag / fusion protein: Linker GGGS (C terminal on insert); Fc region of IgG1 (a.a. Asp-221 to Lys-447) (C terminal on insert)
  Cloning method: Restriction Enzyme; 5′ cloning site NheI (not destroyed); 3′ cloning site XhoI (not destroyed)
  Sequencing primers: 5′ CMV-fwd; 3′ BGH-rev
Terms and licenses: Academic/Nonprofit Terms; Industry Terms: Not Available to Industry
How to cite: pcDNA3-sPDGFRalpha-Fc was a gift from Erik Procko (Addgene plasmid # 136438 ; http://n2t.net/addgene:136438 ; RRID:Addgene_136438)
